>Addgene plasmid #64056 | pFETCh_RAD21 | depositor full sequence | sequence record 118030 | pFETCh_RAD21 sequence 8166 bps
TCGACGGAGTTCCACTGAGCGTCAGACCCCGTAGAAAAGATCAAAGGATCTTCTTGAGATCCTTTTTTTC
TGCGCGTAATCTGCTGCTTGCAAACAAAAAAACCACCGCTACCAGCGGTGGTTTGTTTGCCGGATCAAGA
GCTACCAACTCTTTTTCCGAAGGTAACTGGCTTCAGCAGAGCGCAGATACCAAATACTGTTCTTCTAGTG
TAGCCGTAGTTAGGCCACCACTTCAAGAACTCTGTAGCACCGCCTACATACCTCGCTCTGCTAATCCTGT
TACCAGTGGCTGCTGCCAGTGGCGATAAGTCGTGTCTTACCGGGTTGGACTCAAGACGATAGTTACCGGA
TAAGGCGCAGCGGTCGGGCTGAACGGGGGGTTCGTGCACACAGCCCAGCTTGGAGCGAACGACCTACACC
GAACTGAGATACCTACAGCGTGAGCTATGAGAAAGCGCCACGCTTCCCGAAGGGAGAAAGGCGGACAGGT
ATCCGGTAAGCGGCAGGGTCGGAACAGGAGAGCGCACGAGGGAGCTTCCAGGGGGAAACGCCTGGTATCT
TTATAGTCCTGTCGGGTTTCGCCACCTCTGACTTGAGCGTCGATTTTTGTGATGCTCGTCAGGGGGGCGG
AGCCTATGGAAAAACGCCAGCAACGCGGCCTTTTTACGGTTCCTGGCCTTTTGCTGGCCTTTTGCTCACA
TGTTCTTTCCTGCGTTATCCCCTGATTCTGTGGATAACCGTATTACCGCCTTTGAGTGAGCTGATACCGC
TCGCCGCAGCCGAACGACCGAGCGCAGCGAGTCAGTGAGCGAGGAAGCGGAAGAAGCTCGCACATTCAGC
AGCGTTTTTCAGCGCGTTTTCGATCAACGTTTCAATGTTGGTATCAACACCAGGTTTAACTTTGAACTTA
TCGGCACTGACGGTTACTGATTTTGAACTTTTGCTTTGCCACGGAACGGTCTGCGTTGTCGGGAAGATGC
GTGATCTGATCCTTCAACTCAGCAAAAGTTCCCAATACGCAAACCGCCTCTCCCCGCGCGTTGGCCGATT
CATTAATGCAGCTGGCACGACAGGTTTCCCGACTGGAAAGCGGGCAGTGAGCGCAACGCAATTAATGTGA
GTTAGCTCACTCATTAGGCACCCCAGGCTTTACACTTTATGCTTCCGGCTCGTATGTTGTGTGGAATTGT
GAGCGGATAACAATTTCACACAGGAAACAGCTATGACCATGATTACGCCAAGCTTGCATGCCTGCAGGTC
GACTCTAGAGGATCCCCGGGTACCGAGCTCGAATTAGCTTGCATGCCTGCAGGTCAATTCCCTGGCATTA
TGCCCAGTACATGACCTTATGGGACTTTCCTACTTGGCAGTACATCTACGTATTAGTCATCGCTATTACC
ATGGTGATGCGGTTTTGGCAGTACATCAATGGGCGTGGATAGCGGTTTGACTCACGGGGATTTCAAGTCT
CCACCCCATTGACGTCAATGGGAGTTTGTTTTGGCACCAAAATCAACGGGACTTTCCAAAATGTCGTAAC
AACTCCGCCCCATTGACGCAAATGGGCGGTAGGCGTGTACGGTGGGAGGTCTATATAAGCAGAGCTCGTT
TAGTGAACCGTCAGATCGCCTGGAGACGCCATCCACGCTGTTTTGACCTCCATAGGAGACACCGGGACCG
ATCCAGCCTGGGGATCCCGACCATGGCTTCGTACCCCTGCCATCAACACGCGTCTGCGTTCGACCAGGCT
GCGCGTTCTCGCGGCCATAGCAACCGACGTACGGCGTTGCGCCCTCGCCGGCAGCAAGAAGCCACGGAAG
TCCGCCTGGAGCAGAAAATGCCCACGCTACTGCGGGTTTATATAGACGGTCCTCACGGGATGGGGAAAAC
CACCACCACGCAACTGCTGGTGGCCCTGGGTTCGCGCGACGATATCGTCTACGTACCCGAGCCGATGACT
TACTGGCAGGTGCTGGGGGCTTCCGAGACAATCGCGAACATCTACACCACACAACACCGCCTCGACCAGG
GTGAGATATCGGCCGGGGACGCGGCGGTGGTAATGACAAGCGCCCAGATAACAATGGGCATGCCTTATGC
CGTGACCGACGCCGTTCTGGCTCCTCATATCGGGGGGGAGGCTGGGAGCTCACATGCCCCGCCCCCGGCC
CTCACCCTCATCTTCGACCGCCATCCCATCGCCGCCCTCCTGTGCTACCCGGCCGCGCGATACCTTATGG
GCAGCATGACCCCCCAGGCCGTGCTGGCGTTCGTGGCCCTCATCCCGCCGACCTTGCCCGGCACAAACAT
CGTGTTGGGGGCCCTTCCGGAGGACAGACACATCGACCGCCTGGCCAAACGCCAGCGCCCCGGCGAGCGG
CTTGACCTGGCTATGCTGGCCGCGATTCGCCGCGTTTACGGGCTGCTTGCCAATACGGTGCGGTATCTGC
AGGGCGGCGGGTCGTGGCGGGAGGATTGGGGACAGCTTTCGGGGACGGCCGTGCCGCCCCAGGGTGCCGA
GCCCCAGAGCAACGCGGGCCCACGACCCCATATCGGGGACACGTTATTTACCCTGTTTCGGGCCCCCGAG
TTGCTGGCCCCCAACGGCGACCTGTACAACGTGTTTGCCTGGGCCTTGGACGTCTTGGCCAAACGCCTCC
GTCCCATGCACGTCTTTATCCTGGATTACGACCAATCGCCCGCCGGCTGCCGGGACGCCCTGCTGCAACT
TACCTCCGGGATGGTCCAGACCCACGTCACCACCCCCGGCTCCATACCGACGATCTGCGACCTGGCGCGC
ACGTTTGCCCGGGAGATGGGGGAGGCTAACTGAGGATCCCACGTCACTATTGTATACTCTATATTATACT
CTATGTTATACTCTGTAATCCTACTCAATAAACGTGTCACGCCTGTGAAACCGTACTAAGTCTCCCGTGT
ATTCTTATCACCATCAGGTGACATCCTCGCCCAGGCTGTCAATCATGCCGGTATCGATTCCAGTAGCACC
GGCCCCACGCTGACAACCCACTCTTGCAGCGTTAGCAGCGCCCCTCTTAACAAGCCGACCCCCACCAGCG
TCGCGGTTACTAACACTCCTCTCCCCGACCTGCAGCCCAGCTTCCCCGACCTGCAGCCCAGCTGCAAAAT
GCCAAGCAAGTTGCTCAAGGTTTCTTAAAATAGGACAGTTGACATGTGTTTATTAATTTTTTACTTTAAA
AACTATAAGTGCTAGATTTTACTACTATATTACATTAGCTGTCTAAAGAAATTGGTTATTTTAATAATAC
ATGTCAGAACAATTTTGCTGGTTTCTTGGACTTTCTTATTTGGATTTTAGATGTACCATAACATACTTTG
GCCTTTTACCCTCTTGATTAACATGAGAATCACATACTATTTAAAAAAGTGCAATCTTTGTCCTAAGCAG
AATATATAGTTTGTTTTTTCCAGTAACCAAAATTAGCATCTGTGTTAGTCTGTTTTGTGTTGCTCTAAAG
GAATACCTGAGTCTGGGTAATTTATAAAGAAGTTTATTTGGCTCACAGTTCTGCAGACTATACAAGAAGC
AAAGCACCAGCATCTGCTTCTGGTGAGGCCTCAGAAAGCTTATAGTCATGGTGGAAGGCAAAGGGGGAGC
AGGTGTGTCACATGGCAAGAGAGGGCATGAGAGAGATGGCTAGGCGCTTTTAAACAAGCAGCTCTTGTGT
TAACTAACGAGCAGGAATTCACTGATTGCCACAGGGAGTGATTGATAAGGGATCCACCACCACCCCCATC
CCCACCCCATGACACAAACACCTCACTAGGCTCCATCTCTAACACTGGGAAATTACGTTTCAGCATGAGA
TTTGGAGGGGACAAATATTCAAACTGTATCAGCATCCTCACTGAATTACTACTTTATTATACAGATTAAG
TTACCCTTTTTTGGTTTTATTTCAGCGTGCTCTTGCTAAAACTGGAGCTGAATCTATCAGTTTGCTTGAG
TTATGTCGAAATACGAACAGAAAACAAGCTGCCGCAAAGTTCTACAGCTTCTTGGTTCTTAAAAAGCAGC
AAGCTATTGAGCTGACACAGGAAGAACCGTACAGTGACATCATCGCAACACCTGGACCAAGGTTCCATAT
TATAGGGAGCGGAGGAGGTTCCGGTGGAGGTGGTTCTGGAGATTACAAGGATGACGACGATAAGGGCGAT
TACAAGGATGACGACGATAAGGGAGATTACAAGGATGACGACGATAAGGTTTCAGGAAGCGGAGCTACTA
ACTTCAGCCTGCTGAAGCAGGCTGGAGACGTGGAGGAGAACCCTGGACCTGGATCGTTTCGCATGATTGA
ACAAGATGGATTGCACGCAGGTTCTCCGGCCGCTTGGGTGGAGAGGCTATTCGGCTATGACTGGGCACAA
CAGACAATCGGCTGCTCTGATGCCGCCGTGTTCCGGCTGTCAGCGCAGGGGCGCCCGGTTCTTTTTGTCA
AGACCGACCTGTCCGGTGCCCTGAATGAACTGCAGGACGAGGCAGCGCGGCTATCGTGGCTGGCCACGAC
GGGCGTTCCTTGCGCAGCTGTGCTCGACGTTGTCACTGAAGCGGGAAGGGACTGGCTGCTATTGGGCGAA
GTGCCGGGGCAGGATCTCCTGTCATCTCACCTTGCTCCTGCCGAGAAAGTATCCATCATGGCTGATGCAA
TGCGGCGGCTGCATACGCTTGATCCGGCTACCTGCCCATTCGACCACCAAGCGAAACATCGCATCGAGCG
AGCACGTACTCGGATGGAAGCCGGTCTTGTCGATCAGGATGATCTGGACGAAGAGCATCAGGGGCTCGCG
CCAGCCGAACTGTTCGCCAGGCTCAAGGCGCGCATGCCCGACGGCGAGGATCTCGTCGTGACCCATGGCG
ATGCCTGCTTGCCGAATATCATGGTGGAAAATGGCCGCTTTTCTGGATTCATCGACTGTGGCCGGCTGGG
TGTGGCCGACCGCTATCAGGACATAGCGTTGGCTACCCGTGATATTGCTGAAGAGCTTGGCGGCGAATGG
GCTGACCGCTTCCTCGTGCTTTACGGTATCGCCGCTCCCGATTCGCAGCGCATCGCCTTCTATCGCCTTC
TTGACGAGTTCTTCTGATTCGAACATCAGCTAGAAGCATTATAGCTAGTGTTTGATTCACTAGTGCTTAC
AAATTGCCCCCATGTGTAGGGGACACAGAACCCTTTGAGAAAACTTAGATTTTTGTCTGTACAAAGTCTT
TGCCTTTTTCCTTCTTCATTTTTTTCCAGTACATTAAATTTGTCAATTTCATCTTTGAGGGAAACTGATT
AGATGGGTTGTGTTTGTGTTCTGATGGAGAAAACAGCACCCCAAGGACTCAGAAGATGATTTTAACAGTT
CAGAACAGATGTGTGCAATATTGGTGCATGTAATAATGTTGAGTGGCAGTCAAAAGTCATGATTTTTATC
TTAGTTCTTCATTACTGCATTGAAAAGGAAAACCTGTCTGAGAAAATGCCTGACAGTTTAATTTAAAACT
ATGGTGTAAGTCTTTGACAAGAAAAAAAAACAAACAAACACTTCTTTCCATCAGTAACACTGGCAATCTT
CCTGTTAACCACTCTCCTTAGGGATGGTATCTGAAACAACAATGGTCACCCTCTTGAGATTCGTTTTAAG
TGTAATTCCATAATGAGCAGAGGTGTACGCGAAATTGTGTTATGACTGATAGCCTTCAGCTACAAAAAGA
TAGGACTGACCTGGTTTAAAGTGTTCTATTTTGTAAATCATTCCATTTGAGTCTTTCTGATGAACTTGGC
TATACTGAAATCTGTTATTTTAGTGAGGCTCCAAAATGAGCAAAGCTAGGCCTGATTAGAGTAGAGTGAC
TATTAAAAAACATAACTTTCTAGGAGCTATAAATCAAAGTTTTAAAAAGATGTTTGGATATATTTGAGTA
TTCCGATCATGAAAACAGAAATTGCCCTGCCTACTACAAGGACAGACTGATGGGAAATTATGCACCTGGT
CAACTTAGCTTTTAAGCAGACGATGCTGTAAAAACTAACGGCTTCTCTGATATTTATTGTAAGTTTTAGT
ACTGATCTCCTTTTCCAGTGCTGCACACTCCTGGTTTGGAACTTTAATAGCGTTGCAACGAAATCCTATA
TCCAGTTTCCTGTAATTTAATTGAAGAAAAATACATCCAAATAAAGACTTTATTATTAACAGACCAGATA
GCATCAGAAATCATGTGACTGTTATGATTATCAGAATGTCTTAACTTTTTAGGGCAAAGTTAACACTGAA
AGTTCTAGCTTAAGTGTTGAAACTTTTGTGGGAAAAAAAAATCACTTTTGAAACTCAGACTTCAGTGTAT
ACCCAATAATTTAAAATTATGTGAAATGTTTTAAATTTGTGAACTCGTAATTACTGTTTTAATGATTCAG
TTTCTTCAGAGTGGTAATTGTATAAAATTGCTATTGCAGCTTTACATTCAATATGATGTGCCTGTAAACC
AAGGAGTTTTCCCCGTTTGTAAAAAGACATTGTAGATAATTGAATGTTTGATTTTAGAAAGGTCATTAGT
TTCTTGTTACACATTTTGTTAGTCTGGTTTTTGTTGCTTATCGGGTTTAATATTGTTCTTGAAAATAGTT
GATGCTATGTTATGTATAACTTTTCTAATAAAAGTTGTGTTATAAGCTGTACTTTTTTGAGTATTCATTA
TTCAGTTGGTGGTGGTCCTTGGAAAGTCCTCTCCACTGACTGTAGCCTCCAATTCACTGGCCGTCGTTCA
CTGGCCGTCGTTTTACAACGTCGTGACTGGGAAAACCCTGGCGTTACCCAACTTAATCGCCTTGCAGCAC
ATCCCCCTTTCGCCAGCTGGCGTAATAGCGAAGAGGCCCGCACCGATCGCCCTTCCCAACAGTTGCGCAG
CCTGAATGGCGAATGCGATTTATTCAACAAAGCCGCCGTCCCGTCAAGTCAGCGTAATGCTCTGCCAGTG
TTACAACCAATTAACCAATTCTGATTAGAAAAACTCATCGAGCATCAAATGAAACTGCAATTTATTCATA
TCAGGATTATCAATACCATATTTTTGAAAAAGCCGTTTCTGTAATGAAGGAGAAAACTCACCGAGGCAGT
TCCATAGGATGGCAAGATCCTGGTATCGGTCTGCGATTCCGACTCGTCCAACATCAATACAACCTATTAA
TTTCCCCTCGTCAAAAATAAGGTTATCAAGTGAGAAATCACCATGAGTGACGACTGAATCCGGTGAGAAT
GGCAAAAGCTTATGCATTTCTTTCCAGACTTGTTCAACAGGCCAGCCATTACGCTCGTCATCAAAATCAC
TCGCATCAACCAAACCGTTATTCATTCGTGATTGCGCCTGAGCGAGACGAAATACGCGATCGCTGTTAAA
AGGACAATTACAAACAGGAATCGAATGCAACCGGCGCAGGAACACTGCCAGCGCATCAACAATATTTTCA
CCTGAATCAGGATATTCTTCTAATACCTGGAATGCTGTTTTCCCGGGGATCGCAGTGGTGAGTAACCATG
CATCATCAGGAGTACGGATAAAATGCTTGATGGTCGGAAGAGGCATAAATTCCGTCAGCCAGTTTAGTCT
GACCATCTCATCTGTAACATCATTGGCAACGCTACCTTTGCCATGTTTCAGAAACAACTCTGGCGCATCG
GGCTTCCCATACAATCGATAGATTGTCGCACCTGATTGCCCGACATTATCGCGAGCCCATTTATACCCAT
ATAAATCAGCATCCATGTTGGAATTTAATCGCGGCTTCGAGCAAGACGTTTCCCGTTGAATATGGCTCAT
AACACCCCTTGTATTACTGTTTATGTAAGCAGACAGTTTTATTGTTCATGATGATATATTTTTATCTTGT
GCAATGTAACATCAGAGATTTTGAGACACAACGTGGCTTTGTTGAATAAATCGAACTTTTGCTGAGTTGA
AGGATCAGATCACGCATCTTCCCGACAACGCAGACCGTTCCGTGGCAAAGCAAAAGTTCAAAATCACCAA
CTGGTCCACCTACAACAAAGCTCTCATCAACCGTGGCTCCCTCACTTTCTGGCTGGATGATGGGGCGATT
CAGGCCTGGTATGAGTCAGCAACACCTTCTTCACGAGGCAGACCTC
Features (pLannotate 1.2.2; 20 found; start..end, strand, type, name):
     54..642     +  rep_origin     ori: high-copy-number ColE1/pMB1/pBR322/pUC origin of replication
   1011..1100    +  CDS            lacI (fragment): lac repressor; lacI; The lac repressor binds to the lac operator to inhibit transcription in E. coli. This inhibition can be relieved by adding lactose or isopropyl-β-D-thiogalactopyranoside (IPTG).
   1113..1134    +  protein_bind   CAP binding site: CAP binding activates transcription in the presence of cAMP. E. coli catabolite activator protein
   1149..1179    +  promoter       lac promoter: promoter for the E. coli lac operon
   1187..1203    +  protein_bind   lac operator: The lac repressor binds to the lac operator to inhibit transcription in E. coli. This inhibition can be relieved by adding lactose or isopropyl-β-D-thiogalactopyranoside (IPTG). lac repressor encoded by lacI
   1240..1295    -  misc_feature   MCS: pUC18/19 multiple cloning site
   1296..1315    -  misc_feature   MCS (fragment): pUC18/19 multiple cloning site
   1321..1403    +  enhancer       CMV enhancer (fragment): human cytomegalovirus immediate early enhancer; contains an 18-bp deletion relative to the standard CMV enhancer
   1475..1492    -  promoter       CMV promoter (fragment): human cytomegalovirus (CMV) immediate early promoter
   1555..1606    +  promoter       CMVd2 promoter: truncated human cytomegalovirus (CMV) immediate early promoter that yields moderately reduced expression relative to the full-length promoter
   1697..1768    -  CDS            UL24_HHV11 (fragment): Experimental evidence at protein level: Swiss-Prot protein existence level 1. May participate in nuclear egress of viral particles. Plays a role in the dispersal of several host nucleolar proteins including NCL/nucleolin and NPM1. Since deletion of host NCL/nucleolin negatively impact on nuclear egress, UL24 supposedly acts on this process through its effect on host nucleoli. From Human herpesvirus 1 (strain 17) (HHV-1) (Human herpes simplex virus 1).
   1838..2833    +  CDS            ΔTK: truncated herpes simplex virus thymidine kinase (Salomon et al., 1995) confers sensitivity to nucleoside analogs such as acyclovir or ganciclovir
   2945..3106    +  CDS            UL122 (fragment): VIE2_HCMVT - Experimental evidence at protein level: Swiss-Prot protein existence level 1. Stimulates viral early and late gene expression and thus play a crucial role in the regulation of productive infection. In addition, activates quiescent cells to reenter the cell cycle and upregulates several E2F-responsive genes, which are responsible for pushing the cell into S phase. In S-phase, inhibits cellular DNA synthesis and blocks further cell cycle progression. From Human cytomegalovirus (strain Towne) (HHV-5) (Human herpesvirus 5).
   3943..4134    +  CDS            RAD21 (fragment): RAD21_HUMAN - Also known as HR21 From Homo sapiens (Human).
   4168..4221    +  CDS            3xFLAG (fragment): three tandem FLAG® epitope tags
   4225..4249    +  CDS            3xFLAG (fragment): three tandem FLAG® epitope tags
   4333..5124    +  CDS            neo: KKA2_KLEPN - Also known as kan, nptII. Experimental evidence at protein level: Swiss-Prot protein existence level 1. Resistance to kanamycin, neomycin, paromomycin, ribostamycin, butirosin and gentamicin B. From Klebsiella pneumoniae.
   6787..6943    +  CDS            lacZα (fragment): LacZα fragment of β-galactosidase; lacZ fragment
   7025..7840    -  CDS            KanR: aminoglycoside phosphotransferase; aph(3')-Ia; confers resistance to kanamycin in bacteria or G418 (Geneticin®) in eukaryotes
   8025..8165    +  CDS            TRA2_ECOLX (fragment): Protein predicted: Swiss-Prot protein existence level 4. Required for transposition of transposon Tn903. From Escherichia coli.
