[The description below was written by a language model from this plasmid's Addgene catalogue record and pLannotate feature annotations shown in this document.]
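Description:
pFETCh_RAD21 is a homology-directed repair donor plasmid built on the pFETCH_Donor backbone for CRISPR-based epitope tagging of the endogenous human RAD21 (SCC1) gene at its 3' end. It is propagated in E. coli as a high-copy plasmid through a ColE1/pUC-type origin and selected with kanamycin via an aph(3')-Ia KanR gene; remnants of a pUC-style lac promoter/operator, multiple cloning site and lacZα are also annotated. The catalogue lists a total size of about 7.2 kb, whereas the depositor's full sequence used for annotation is 8,166 nt, so the recorded sizes do not agree.

The payload consists of roughly 1.6 kb of RAD21 homology arms, inserted by Gibson assembly, flanking a tagging cassette. The annotation shows the terminal portion of the RAD21 coding sequence running directly into a 3xFLAG epitope, followed by a neomycin phosphotransferase (neo) open reading frame. The P2A peptide named in the record is not separately annotated but would sit in the gap between FLAG and neo. After correct integration, the endogenous RAD21 promoter drives a single transcript from which ribosomal skipping at P2A yields FLAG-tagged RAD21 and a separate Neo protein, so G418 resistance depends on in-frame insertion at an expressed locus. Outside the homology region, the backbone carries a truncated HSV thymidine kinase (ΔTK) downstream of CMV promoter fragments, a marker that confers ganciclovir sensitivity and could in principle counter-select random whole-plasmid integrants, although the record does not describe this use.

According to the depositor's comments, the plasmid has been used with a companion RAD21-targeting CRISPR plasmid to FLAG-tag RAD21 in HepG2 and MCF7 cells. It belongs to a tagging system for ChIP-seq of DNA-binding proteins using a standard anti-FLAG antibody.
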