Addgene plasmid #64056: pFETCh_RAD21
Purpose: Homology Arms and 3X Flag with P2A Neo for 3' tagging of human RAD21
Depositing lab: Eric Mendenhall & Richard M. Myers. Publication: CETCh-seq: CRISPR epitope tagging ChIP-seq of DNA-binding proteins. Savic D, Partridge EC, Newberry KM, Smith SB, Meadows SK, Roberts BS, Mackiewicz M, Mendenhall EM, Myers RM. Genome Res. 2015 Sep 9. 10.1101/gr.193540.115 PubMed 26355004.
Backbone
  Vector backbone: pFETCH_Donor
  Backbone size w/o insert (bp): 5771
  Total vector size (bp): 7200
  Selectable markers: Neomycin (select with G418)
Growth in bacteria
  Bacterial resistance: Kanamycin, 50 μg/mL
  Growth temperature: 37°C
  Growth strain: DH10B
  Copy number: High Copy
Gene/Insert
  Gene/Insert name: RAD21 Homology Arms (alt names: RAD21; SCC1)
  Species: H. sapiens (human)
  Insert size (bp): 1600
  Entrez Gene: RAD21 (a.k.a. CDLS4, HR21, HRAD21, MCD1, MGS, NXP1, SCC1, hHR21)
  Tag / fusion protein: 3X Flag P2A Neo (C terminal on insert)
  Cloning method: Gibson Cloning
  Sequencing primers: 5′ acgcctgtgaaaccgtacta; 3′ aactgttgggaagggcgatc
Terms and licenses: Academic/Nonprofit Terms; Industry Terms: Not Available to Industry
Depositor comments: This plasmid has been used along with PX548_RAD21_1 to add a FLAG tag to human RAD21 in HepG2 and MCF7 cells by the Mendenhall and Myers labs at HudsonAlpha Institute for Biotechnology/UAH. Note: This plasmid is part of the Mendenhall and Meyers CRISPR-based Tagging system to add a tag (currently using FLAG) to endogenous proteins. Please see https://www.addgene.org/crispr/tagging/ for more details.
How to cite: pFETCh_RAD21 was a gift from Eric Mendenhall & Richard M. Myers (Addgene plasmid # 64056 ; http://n2t.net/addgene:64056 ; RRID:Addgene_64056)
