>Addgene plasmid #64056 | pFETCh_RAD21 | addgene partial sequence | sequence record 112977 | Neo-F 5'-CGTTGGCTACCCGTGATATT-3'
GGGCTGACCGCTTCCTCGTGCTTTACGGTATCGCCGCTCCCGATTCGCAGCGCATCGCCTTCTATCGCCT
TCTTGACGAGTTCTTCTGATTCGAACATCAGCTAGAAGCATTATAGCTAGTGTTTGATTCACTAGTGCTT
ACAAATTGCCCCCATGTGTAGGGGACACAGAACCCTTTGAGAAAACTTAGATTTTTGTCTGTACAAAGTC
TTTGCCTTTTTCCTTCTTCATTTTTTTCCAGTACATTAAATTTGTCAATTTCATCTTTGAGGGAAACTGA
TTAGATGGGTTGTGTTTGTGTTCTGATGGAGAAAACAGCACCCCAAGGACTCAGAAGATGATTTTAACAG
TTCAGAACAGATGTGTGCAATATTGGTGCATGTAATAATGTTGAGTGGCAGTCAAAAGTCATGATTTTTA
TCTTAGTTCTTCATTACTGCATTGAAAAGGAAAACCTGTCTGAGAAAATGCCTGACAGTTTAATTTAAAA
CTATGGTGTAAGTCTTTGACAAGAAAAAAAAACAAACAAACACTTCTTTCCATCAGTAACACTGGCAATC
TTCCTGTTAACCACTCTCCTTAGGGATGGTATCTGAAACAACAATGGTCACCCTCTTGAGATTCGTTTTA
AGTGTAATTCCATAATGAGCAGAGGTGTACGCGAAATTGTGTTATGACTGATAGCCTTCAGCTACAAAAA
GATAGGACTGACCTGGTTTAAAGTGTTCTATTTTGTAAATCATTCCATTTGAGTCTTTCTGATGAACTTG
GCTATACTGAAATCTGTTATTTTAGTGAGGCTCCAAAATGAGCAAAGCTAGGCCTGATTAGAGTAGAGTG
ACTATTAAAAAACATAACTTTCTAGGAGCTATAAATCAAAGTTTTAAAAAGATGTTTGGATATATTTGAG
TATTCCGATCATGAAAACAGAAATTGCCCTGCCTACTACAAGGACAGACTGATGGGAAATTATGCACCTG
GTCAACTTAGCTTTTAAGCAGACGATGCTGTAAAA
