>Addgene plasmid #64056 | pFETCh_RAD21 | addgene partial sequence | sequence record 112982 | Neo-R 5'-GCCCAGTCATAGCCGAATAG-3'
CGGAGAACCTGCGTGCAATCCATCTTGTTCAATCATGCGAAACGATCCAGGTCCAGGGTTCTCCTCCACG
TCTCCAGCCTGCTTCAGCAGGCTGAAGTTAGTAGCTCCGCTTCCTGAAACCTTATCGTCGTCATCCTTGT
AATCTCCCTTATCGTCGTCATCCTTGTAATCGCCCTTATCGTCGTCATCCTTGTAATCTCCAGAACCACC
TCCACCGGAACCTCCTCCGCTCCCTATAATATGGAACCTTGGTCCAGGTGTTGCGATGATGTCACTGTAC
GGTTCTTCCTGTGTCAGCTCAATAGCTTGCTGCTTTTTAAGAACCAAGAAGCTGTAGAACTTTGCGGCAG
CTTGTTTTCTGTTCGTATTTCGACATAACTCAAGCAAACTGATAGATTCAGCTCCAGTTTTAGCAAGAGC
ACGCTGAAATAAAACCAAAAAAGGGTAACTTAATCTGTATAATAAAGTAGTAATTCAGTGAGGATGCTGA
TACAGTTTGAATATTTGTCCCCTCCAAATCTCATGCTGAAACGTAATTTCCCAGTGTTAGAGATGGAGCC
TAGTGAGGTGTTTGTGTCATGGGGTGGGGATGGGGGTGGTGGTGGATCCCTTATCAATCACTCCCTGTGG
CAATCAGTGAATTCCTGCTCGTTAGTTAACACAAGAGCTGCTTGTTTAAAAGCGCCTAGCCATCTCTCTC
ATGCCCTCTCTTGCCATGTGACACACCTGCTCCCCCTTTGCCTTCCACCATGACTATAAGCTTTCTGAGG
CCTCACCAGAAGCAGATGCTGGTGCTTTGCTTCTTGTATAGTCTGCAGAACTGTGAGCCAAATAAACTTC
TTTATAAATTACCCAGACTCAGGTATTCCTTTAGAGCAACACAAAACAGACTAACACAGATGCTAATTTT
